>Addgene plasmid #67275 | Transposon-for RMCE_Sleeping Beauty_LIR-CAG-Frt-red(katushka)-P2A-Puro-F3-PA-RIR | depositor full sequence | sequence record 118496 | Transposon-for RMCE_Sleeping Beauty_LIR-CAG-Frt-red(katushka)-P2A-Puro-F3-PA-RIR sequence 7029 bps
TCGCGCGTTTCGGTGATGACGGTGAAAACCTCTGACACATGCAGCTCCCGGAGACGGTCACAGCTTGTCT
GTAAGCGGATGCCGGGAGCAGACAAGCCCGTCAGGGCGCGTCAGCGGGTGTTGGCGGGTGTCGGGGCTGG
CTTAACTATGCGGCATCAGAGCAGATTGTACTGAGAGTGCACCATATGCGGTGTGAAATACCGCACAGAT
GCGTAAGGAGAAAATACCGCATCAGGCGCCATTCGCCATTCAGGCTGCGCAACTGTTGGGAAGGGCGATC
GGTGCGGGCCTCTTCGCTATTACGCCAGCTGGCGAAAGGGGGATGTGCTGCAAGGCGATTAAGTTGGGTA
ACGCCAGGGTTTTCCCAGTCACGACGTTGTAAAACGACGGCCAGTGAATTCAGATCTGATATCTCTAGAG
AAGTCGACGTTTAAAGTACCCTACAGTTGAAGTCGGAAGTTTACATACACTTAAGTTGGAGTCATTAAAA
CTCGTTTTTCAACTACTCCACAAATTTCTTGTTAACAAACAATAGTTTTGGCAAGTCAGTTAGGACATCT
ACTTTGTGCATGACACAAGTCATTTTTCCAACAATTGTTTACAGACAGATTATTTCACTTATAATTCACT
GTATCACAATTCCAGTGGGTCAGAAGTTTACATACACTAAGTTGACTGTGCCTTTAAACAGTCGCGAGAG
ACTAGTTATTAATAGTAATCAATTACGGGGTCATTAGTTCATAGCCCATATATGGAGTTCCGCGTTACAT
AACTTACGGTAAATGGCCCGCCTGGCTGACCGCCCAACGACCCCCGCCCATTGACGTCAATAATGACGTA
TGTTCCCATAGTAACGCCAATAGGGACTTTCCATTGACGTCAATGGGTGGAGTATTTACGGTAAACTGCC
CACTTGGCAGTACATCAAGTGTATCATATGCCAAGTACGCCCCCTATTGACGTCAATGACGGTAAATGGC
CCGCCTGGCATTATGCCCAGTACATGACCTTATGGGACTTTCCTACTTGGCAGTACATCTACGTATTAGT
CATCGCTATTACCATGGGTCGAGGTGAGCCCCACGTTCTGCTTCACTCTCCCCATCTCCCCCCCCTCCCC
ACCCCCAATTTTGTATTTATTTATTTTTTAATTATTTTGTGCAGCGATGGGGGCGGGGGGGGGGGGGGCG
CGCGCCAGGCGGGGCGGGGCGGGGCGAGGGGCGGGGCGGGGCGAGGCGGAGAGGTGCGGCGGCAGCCAAT
CAGAGCGGCGCGCTCCGAAAGTTTCCTTTTATGGCGAGGCGGCGGCGGCGGCGGCCCTATAAAAAGCGAA
GCGCGCGGCGGGCGGGAGTCGCTGCGTTGCCTTCGCCCCGTGCCCCGCTCCGCGCCGCCTCGCGCCGCCC
GCCCCGGCTCTGACTGACCGCGTTACTCCCACAGGTGAGCGGGCGGGACGGCCCTTCTCCTCCGGGCTGT
AATTAGCGCTTGGTTTAATGACGGCTCGTTTCTTTTCTGTGGCTGCGTGAAAGCCTTAAAGGGCTCCGGG
AGGGCCCTTTGTGCGGGGGGGAGCGGCTCGGGGGGTGCGTGCGTGTGTGTGTGCGTGGGGAGCGCCGCGT
GCGGCCCGCGCTGCCCGGCGGCTGTGAGCGCTGCGGGCGCGGCGCGGGGCTTTGTGCGCTCCGCGTGTGC
GCGAGGGGAGCGCGGCCGGGGGCGGTGCCCCGCGGTGCGGGGGGGCTGCGAGGGGAACAAAGGCTGCGTG
CGGGGTGTGTGCGTGGGGGGGTGAGCAGGGGGTGTGGGCGCGGCGGTCGGGCTGTAACCCCCCCCTGCAC
CCCCCTCCCCGAGTTGCTGAGCACGGCCCGGCTTCGGGTGCGGGGCTCCGTGCGGGGCGTGGCGCGGGGC
TCGCCGTGCCGGGCGGGGGGTGGCGGCAGGTGGGGGTGCCGGGCGGGGCGGGGCCGCCTCGGGCCGGGGA
GGGCTCGGGGGAGGGGCGCGGCGGCCCCGGAGCGCCGGCGGCTGTCGAGGCGCGGCGAGCCGCAGCCATT
GCCTTTTATGGTAATCGTGCGAGAGGGCGCAGGGACTTCCTTTGTCCCAAATCTGGCGGAGCCGAAATCT
GGGAGGCGCCGCCGCACCCCCTCTAGCGGGCGCGGGGCGAAGCGGTGCGGCGCCGGCAGGAAGGAAATGG
GCGGGGAGGGCCTTCGTGCGTCGCCGCGCCGCCGTCCCCTTCTCCCTCTCCAGCCTCGGGGCTGTCCGCG
GGGGGACGGCTGCCTTCGGGGGGGACGGGGCAGGGCGGGGTTCGGCTTCTGGCGTGTGACCGGCGGCTCT
AGTAACGGCCGCCAGTGTGCTGGAATTCGCCCTTCAAGCTTCCAGTCACGACGTTGTAAAACGACGGCCA
GTGAGCGCGCGTAATACGACTCACTATAGGGCGAATTGGAGCTCGCCTCTGCTAACCATGTTCATGCCTT
CTTCTTTTTCCTACAGCTCCTGGGCAACGTGCTGGTTGTTGTGCTGTCTCATCATTTTGGCAAAGATTAA
TTAAGCCACCATGGAGAAGTTCCTATTCCGAAGTTCCTATTCTCTAGAAAGTATAGGAACTTCCATGGTG
GGTGAGGATAGCGTGCTGATCACCGAGAACATGCACATGAAACTGTACATGGAGGGCACCGTGAACGACC
ACCACTTCAAGTGCACATCCGAGGGCGAAGGCAAGCCCTACGAGGGCACCCAGACCATGAAGATCAAGGT
GGTCGAGGGCGGCCCTCTCCCCTTCGCCTTCGACATCCTGGCTACCAGCTTCATGTACGGCAGCAAAACC
TTTATCAACCACACCCAGGGCATCCCCGACTTCTTTAAGCAGTCCTTCCCTGAGGGCTTCACATGGGAGA
GGATCACCACATACGAAGACGGGGGCGTGCTGACCGCTACCCAGGACACCAGCCTCCAGAACGGCTGCCT
CATCTACAACGTCAAGATCAACGGGGTGAACTTCCCATCCAACGGCCCTGTGATGCAGAAGAAAACACTC
GGCTGGGAGGCCAGCACCGAGATGCTGTACCCCGCTGACAGCGGCCTGAGAGGCCATAGCCAGATGGCCC
TGAAGCTCGTGGGCGGGGGCTACCTGCACTGCTCCCTCAAGACCACATACAGATCCAAGAAACCCGCTAA
GAACCTCAAGATGCCCGGCTTCTACTTCGTGGACAGGAGACTGGAAAGAATCAAGGAGGCCGACAAAGAG
ACCTACGTCGAGCAGCACGAGATGGCTGTGGCCAGGTACTGCGACCTGCCTAGCAAACTGGGGCACAGCT
CCGGACTCAGATCTCGAGCTCAAGCTTCGAATTCTGCAGTCGACGGTACCGCGGGCCCGGGATCCACCGG
ATCTAGACCTAGGGGAAGCGGACAGTGTACTAATTATGCTCTCTTGAAATTGGCTGGAGATGTTGAGAGC
AACCCTGGACCTACCGGTATGACCGAGTACAAGCCCACGGTGCGCCTCGCCACCCGCGACGACGTCCCCA
GGGCCGTACGCACCCTCGCCGCCGCGTTCGCCGACTACCCCGCCACGCGCCACACCGTCGATCCGGACCG
CCACATCGAGCGGGTCACCGAGCTGCAAGAACTCTTCCTCACGCGCGTCGGGCTCGACATCGGCAAGGTG
TGGGTCGCGGACGACGGCGCCGCGGTGGCGGTCTGGACCACGCCGGAGAGCGTCGAAGCGGGGGCGGTGT
TCGCCGAGATCGGCCCGCGCATGGCCGAGTTGAGCGGTTCCCGGCTGGCCGCGCAGCAACAGATGGAAGG
CCTCCTGGCGCCGCACCGGCCCAAGGAGCCCGCGTGGTTCCTGGCCACCGTCGGCGTCTCGCCCGACCAC
CAGGGCAAGGGTCTGGGCAGCGCCGTCGTGCTCCCCGGAGTGGAGGCGGCCGAGCGCGCCGGGGTGCCCG
CCTTCCTGGAGACCTCCGCGCCCCGCAACCTCCCCTTCTACGAGCGGCTCGGCTTCACCGTCACCGCCGA
CGTCGAGGTGCCCGAAGGACCGCGCACCTGGTGCATGACCCGCAAGCCCGGTGCCTGAATCGATGAAGTT
CCTATACTATTTGAAGAATAGGAACTTCGGAATAGGAACTTCACGCGTGACTCTAGATCATAATCAGCCC
GGGGGTGATCAGCCTCGACTGTGCCTTCTAGTTGCCAGCCATCTGTTGTTTGCCCCTCCCCCGTGCCTTC
CTTGACCCTGGAAGGTGCCACTCCCACTGTCCTTTCCTAATAAAATGAGGAAATTGCATCGCATTGTCTG
AGTAGGTGTCATTCTATTCTGGGGGGTGGGGTGGGGCAGGACAGCAAGGGGGAGGATTGGGAAGACAATA
GCAGGCATGCTGGGGATGCGGTGGGCTCTATGGTTGTTTATTGCAGCTTATAATGGTTACAAATAAAGCA
ATAGCATCACAAATTTCACAAATAAAGCATTTTTTTCACTGCATTCTAGTTGTGGTTTGTCCAAACTCAT
CAATGTATCTTATCATGTCTGGATCGCTAGCGCTACCAAATACTAATTGAGTGTATGTTAACTTCTGACC
CACTGGGAATGTGATGAAAGAAATAAAAGCTGAAATGAATCATTCTCTCTACTATTATTCTGATATTTCA
CATTCTTAAAATAAAGTGGTGATCCTAACTGACCTTAAGACAGGGAATCTTTACTCGGATTAAATGTCAG
GAATTGTGAAAAAGTGAGTTTAAATGTATTTGGCTAAGGTGTATGTAAACTTCCGACTTCAACTGTAGGG
GATCCTCTAGAGTCGACCTGCAGGCATGCAAGCTTGGCGTAATCATGGTCATAGCTGTTTCCTGTGTGAA
ATTGTTATCCGCTCACAATTCCACACAACATACGAGCCGGAAGCATAAAGTGTAAAGCCTGGGGTGCCTA
ATGAGTGAGCTAACTCACATTAATTGCGTTGCGCTCACTGCCCGCTTTCCAGTCGGGAAACCTGTCGTGC
CAGCTGCATTAATGAATCGGCCAACGCGCGGGGAGAGGCGGTTTGCGTATTGGGCGCTCTTCCGCTTCCT
CGCTCACTGACTCGCTGCGCTCGGTCGTTCGGCTGCGGCGAGCGGTATCAGCTCACTCAAAGGCGGTAAT
ACGGTTATCCACAGAATCAGGGGATAACGCAGGAAAGAACATGTGAGCAAAAGGCCAGCAAAAGGCCAGG
AACCGTAAAAAGGCCGCGTTGCTGGCGTTTTTCCATAGGCTCCGCCCCCCTGACGAGCATCACAAAAATC
GACGCTCAAGTCAGAGGTGGCGAAACCCGACAGGACTATAAAGATACCAGGCGTTTCCCCCTGGAAGCTC
CCTCGTGCGCTCTCCTGTTCCGACCCTGCCGCTTACCGGATACCTGTCCGCCTTTCTCCCTTCGGGAAGC
GTGGCGCTTTCTCAATGCTCACGCTGTAGGTATCTCAGTTCGGTGTAGGTCGTTCGCTCCAAGCTGGGCT
GTGTGCACGAACCCCCCGTTCAGCCCGACCGCTGCGCCTTATCCGGTAACTATCGTCTTGAGTCCAACCC
GGTAAGACACGACTTATCGCCACTGGCAGCAGCCACTGGTAACAGGATTAGCAGAGCGAGGTATGTAGGC
GGTGCTACAGAGTTCTTGAAGTGGTGGCCTAACTACGGCTACACTAGAAGGACAGTATTTGGTATCTGCG
CTCTGCTGAAGCCAGTTACCTTCGGAAAAAGAGTTGGTAGCTCTTGATCCGGCAAACAAACCACCGCTGG
TAGCGGTGGTTTTTTTGTTTGCAAGCAGCAGATTACGCGCAGAAAAAAAGGATCTCAAGAAGATCCTTTG
ATCTTTTCTACGGGGTCTGACGCTCAGTGGAACGAAAACTCACGTTAAGGGATTTTGGTCATGAGATTAT
CAAAAAGGATCTTCACCTAGATCCTTTTAAATTAAAAATGAAGTTTTAAATCAATCTAAAGTATATATGA
GTAAACTTGGTCTGACAGTTACCAATGCTTAATCAGTGAGGCACCTATCTCAGCGATCTGTCTATTTCGT
TCATCCATAGTTGCCTGACTCCCCGTCGTGTAGATAACTACGATACGGGAGGGCTTACCATCTGGCCCCA
GTGCTGCAATGATACCGCGAGACCCACGCTCACCGGCTCCAGATTTATCAGCAATAAACCAGCCAGCCGG
AAGGGCCGAGCGCAGAAGTGGTCCTGCAACTTTATCCGCCTCCATCCAGTCTATTAATTGTTGCCGGGAA
GCTAGAGTAAGTAGTTCGCCAGTTAATAGTTTGCGCAACGTTGTTGCCATTGCTACAGGCATCGTGGTGT
CACGCTCGTCGTTTGGTATGGCTTCATTCAGCTCCGGTTCCCAACGATCAAGGCGAGTTACATGATCCCC
CATGTTGTGCAAAAAAGCGGTTAGCTCCTTCGGTCCTCCGATCGTTGTCAGAAGTAAGTTGGCCGCAGTG
TTATCACTCATGGTTATGGCAGCACTGCATAATTCTCTTACTGTCATGCCATCCGTAAGATGCTTTTCTG
TGACTGGTGAGTACTCAACCAAGTCATTCTGAGAATAGTGTATGCGGCGACCGAGTTGCTCTTGCCCGGC
GTCAATACGGGATAATACCGCGCCACATAGCAGAACTTTAAAAGTGCTCATCATTGGAAAACGTTCTTCG
GGGCGAAAACTCTCAAGGATCTTACCGCTGTTGAGATCCAGTTCGATGTAACCCACTCGTGCACCCAACT
GATCTTCAGCATCTTTTACTTTCACCAGCGTTTCTGGGTGAGCAAAAACAGGAAGGCAAAATGCCGCAAA
AAAGGGAATAAGGGCGACACGGAAATGTTGAATACTCATACTCTTCCTTTTTCAATATTATTGAAGCATT
TATCAGGGTTATTGTCTCATGAGCGGATACATATTTGAATGTATTTAGAAAAATAAACAAATAGGGGTTC
CGCGCACATTTCCCCGAAAAGTGCCACCTGACGTCTAAGAAACCATTATTATCATGACATTAACCTATAA
AAATAGGCGTATCACGAGGCCCTTTCGTC
Features (pLannotate 1.2.2; 24 found; start..end, strand, type, name):
    137..236     +  misc_feature   bom (fragment): basis of mobility region from pBR322
    242..399     -  CDS            lacZα (fragment): LacZα fragment of β-galactosidase; lacZ fragment
    763..1066    +  enhancer       CMV enhancer: human cytomegalovirus immediate early enhancer
   1069..1344    +  promoter       chicken β-actin promoter: No description available
   1345..2312    +  intron         chimeric intron: chimera between introns from chicken β-actin and rabbit β-globin
   2352..2384    -  CDS            lacZα (fragment): LacZα fragment of β-galactosidase; lacZ fragment
   2392..2410    +  promoter       T7 promoter: promoter for bacteriophage T7 RNA polymerase
   2426..2466    +  intron         β-globin intron (fragment): intron from rabbit β-globin gene
   2536..2583    +  protein_bind   FRT: FLP-mediated recombination occurs in the 8-bp core sequence TCTAGAAA (Turan and Bode, 2011). FLP recombinase from the Saccharomyces cerevisiae 2μ plasmid
   2585..3290    +  CDS            TurboFP635 (fragment): far-red-shifted derivative of red fluorescent protein from Entacmaea quadricolor, also known as Katushka (Shcherbo et al., 2007) mammalian codon-optimized
   3290..3355    +  misc_feature   MCS: multiple cloning site
   3383..3435    +  CDS            E2A (fragment): 2A peptide from equine rhinitis A virus polyprotein Eukaryotic ribosomes fail to insert a peptide bond between the Gly and Pro residues, yielding separate polypeptides.
   3449..4048    +  CDS            PuroR: puromycin N-acetyltransferase; pac from Streptomyces alboniger; confers resistance to puromycin
   4149..4373    +  polyA_signal   bGH poly(A) signal: bovine growth hormone polyadenylation signal
   4374..4505    +  polyA_signal   SV40 poly(A) signal: SV40 polyadenylation signal
   4758..4795    +  misc_feature   MCS (fragment): pUC18/19 multiple cloning site
   4832..4848    -  protein_bind   lac operator: The lac repressor binds to the lac operator to inhibit transcription in E. coli. This inhibition can be relieved by adding lactose or isopropyl-β-D-thiogalactopyranoside (IPTG). lac repressor encoded by lacI
   4856..4886    -  promoter       lac promoter: promoter for the E. coli lac operon
   4901..4922    -  protein_bind   CAP binding site: CAP binding activates transcription in the presence of cAMP. E. coli catabolite activator protein
   4935..5027    -  CDS            lacI (fragment): lac repressor; lacI; The lac repressor binds to the lac operator to inhibit transcription in E. coli. This inhibition can be relieved by adding lactose or isopropyl-β-D-thiogalactopyranoside (IPTG).
   5210..5798    -  rep_origin     ori: high-copy-number ColE1/pMB1/pBR322/pUC origin of replication
   5969..6829    -  CDS            AmpR: β-lactamase; bla; confers resistance to ampicillin, carbenicillin, and related antibiotics
   6830..6934    -  promoter       AmpR promoter: bla
   7029..35      +  CDS            rop (fragment) (across the origin): Rop protein, which maintains plasmids at low copy number; rop
