[The description below was written by a language model from this plasmid's Addgene catalogue record and pLannotate feature annotations shown in this document.]
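Description:
Transposon-for RMCE_Sleeping Beauty_LIR-CAG-Frt-red(katushka)-P2A-Puro-F3-PA-RIR is a roughly 7 kb mammalian expression plasmid that carries a Sleeping Beauty transposon designed to install a recombinase-mediated cassette exchange (RMCE) docking site in the genome of cultured cells. It is propagated in E. coli on a high-copy ColE1/pUC-type origin with ampicillin resistance (AmpR under its own bla promoter). The remnants of lacZα, the lac promoter/operator, bom and rop reflect a pUC-derived backbone.

According to the name, the transposon is bounded by the left and right Sleeping Beauty inverted repeats (LIR and RIR). These repeats and the F3 site are not picked up in the automated feature table, which annotates only the elements between them. Expression is driven by the CAG promoter, made up of the CMV enhancer, the chicken β-actin promoter and a chimeric intron. Downstream lie a wild-type FRT site, the far-red fluorescent protein Katushka (TurboFP635), a 2A self-cleaving peptide and the puromycin N-acetyltransferase gene, followed by bGH and SV40 polyadenylation signals. The name calls the 2A peptide P2A, whereas the annotation matches it to an E2A fragment. The 2A element lets a single transcript yield separate reporter and resistance proteins, so integrants are both red fluorescent and puromycin selectable.

When a Sleeping Beauty transposase is supplied from a separate source, the cassette is mobilised into the genome. Because FRT and F3 are heterospecific Flp targets that do not recombine with each other, Flp can then swap the Katushka-Puro segment for an incoming cassette flanked by the same pair of sites, placing it under the resident CAG promoter. The stated purpose is to build RMCE-ready reporter cell lines as an alternative to Flp-In lines.
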