Addgene plasmid #67275: Transposon-for RMCE_Sleeping Beauty_LIR-CAG-Frt-red(katushka)-P2A-Puro-F3-PA-RIR
Purpose: For sleeping beauty transposition and establishment of an recombinase mediated cassette exchange docking site. To make RMCE in cell line instead of flp in cell lines
Depositing lab: Jannik Elverløv-Jakobsen. Depositing organization: Aarhus University. Publication: Recombinase-Mediated Cassette Exchange (RMCE)-in Reporter Cell Lines as an Alternative to the Flp-in System. Callesen MM, Berthelsen MF, Lund S, Fuchtbauer AC, Fuchtbauer EM, Jakobsen JE. PLoS One. 2016 Aug 19;11(8):e0161471. doi: 10.1371/journal.pone.0161471. eCollection 2016. PubMed 27541869.
Backbone
  Vector backbone: Amp
  Backbone size w/o insert (bp): 2000
  Total vector size (bp): 7000
  Vector type: Mammalian Expression
  Selectable markers: Puromycin
Growth in bacteria
  Bacterial resistance: Ampicillin, 100 μg/mL
  Growth temperature: 37°C
  Growth strain: DH5alpha
  Copy number: High Copy
Gene/Insert
  Gene/Insert name: puromycin resistant gene
  Species: Synthetic
  Insert size (bp): 700
  Promoter: CAG
  Tag / fusion protein: linked to red flouresent protein gene (katushka) (N terminal on backbone)
  Cloning method: Restriction Enzyme; 5′ cloning site AgeI (unknown if destroyed); 3′ cloning site ClaI (unknown if destroyed)
  Sequencing primers: 5′ tgggcttgtactcggtcata; 3′ aacagatggaaggcctcctg
Terms and licenses: Academic/Nonprofit Terms; Industry Terms: Not Available to Industry
How to cite: Transposon-for RMCE_Sleeping Beauty_LIR-CAG-Frt-red(katushka)-P2A-Puro-F3-PA-RIR was a gift from Jannik Elverløv-Jakobsen (Addgene plasmid # 67275 ; http://n2t.net/addgene:67275 ; RRID:Addgene_67275)
