>Addgene plasmid #67275 | Transposon-for RMCE_Sleeping Beauty_LIR-CAG-Frt-red(katushka)-P2A-Puro-F3-PA-RIR | addgene partial sequence | sequence record 118495 | TagRFPmKate-F1 5'-AGGCCGACAAAGAGACCTAC-3'
GCGACCTGCCTAGCAAACTGGGGCACAGCTCCGGACTCAGATCTCGAGCTCAAGCTTCGAATTCTGCAGT
CGACGGTACCGCGGGCCCGGGATCCACCGGATCTAGACCTAGGGGAAGCGGACAGTGTACTAATTATGCT
CTCTTGAAATTGGCTGGAGATGTTGAGAGCAACCCTGGACCTACCGGTATGACCGAGTACAAGCCCACGG
TGCGCCTCGCCACCCGCGACGACGTCCCCAGGGCCGTACGCACCCTCGCCGCCGCGTTCGCCGACTACCC
CGCCACGCGCCACACCGTCGATCCGGACCGCCACATCGAGCGGGTCACCGAGCTGCAAGAACTCTTCCTC
ACGCGCGTCGGGCTCGACATCGGCAAGGTGTGGGTCGCGGACGACGGCGCCGCGGTGGCGGTCTGGACCA
CGCCGGAGAGCGTCGAAGCGGGGGCGGTGTTCGCCGAGATCGGCCCGCGCATGGCCGAGTTGAGCGGTTC
CCGGCTGGCCGCGCAGCAACAGATGGAAGGCCTCCTGGCGCCGCACCGGCCCAAGGAGCCCGCGTGGTTC
CTGGCCACCGTCGGCGTCTCGCCCGACCACCAGGGCAAGGGTCTGGGCAGCGCCGTCGTGCTCCCCGGAG
TGGAGGCGGCCGAGCGCGCCGGGGTGCCCGCCTTCCTGGAGACCTCCGCGCC
