>Addgene plasmid #67275 | Transposon-for RMCE_Sleeping Beauty_LIR-CAG-Frt-red(katushka)-P2A-Puro-F3-PA-RIR | addgene partial sequence | sequence record 118620 | pCAX-F 5'-CAGCTCCTGGGCAACGTGC-3'
TTAAGCCACCATGGAGAAGTTCCTATTCCGAAGTTCCTATTCTCTAGAAAGTATAGGAACTTCCATGGTG
GGTGAGGATAGCGTGCTGATCACCGAGAACATGCACATGAAACTGTACATGGAGGGCACCGTGAACGACC
ACCACTTCAAGTGCACATCCGAGGGCGAAGGCAAGCCCTACGAGGGCACCCAGACCATGAAGATCAAGGT
GGTCGAGGGCGGCCCTCTCCCCTTCGCCTTCGACATCCTGGCTACCAGCTTCATGTACGGCAGCAAAACC
TTTATCAACCACACCCAGGGCATCCCCGACTTCTTTAAGCAGTCCTTCCCTGAGGGCTTCACATGGGAGA
GGATCACCACATACGAAGACGGGGGCGTGCTGACCGCTACCCAGGACACCAGCCTCCAGAACGGCTGCCT
CATCTACAACGTCAAGATCAACGGGGTGAACTTCCCATCCAACGGCCCTGTGATGCAGAAGAAAACACTC
GGCTGGGAGGCCAGCACCGAGATGCTGTACCCCGCTGACAGCGGCCTGAGAGGCCATAGCCAGATGGCCC
TGAAGCTCGTGGGCGGGGGCTACCTGCACTGCTCCCTCAAGACCACATACAGATCCAAGAAACCCGCTAA
GAACCTCAAGATGCCCGGCTTCTACTTCGTGGACAGGAGACTGGAAAGAATCAAGGAGGCCGACAAAGAG
ACCTACGTCGAGCAGCACGAGATGGCTGTGGCCAGGTACTGCGACCTGCCTAGCAAACTGGGGCACAGCT
CCGGACTCAGATCTCGAGCTCAAGCTTCGAATTCTGCAGTCGACGGTACCGCGGG
